Addgene plasmid #117781: pPRISM-gal4-VP16-cmlc2-mRFP
Purpose: Donor for precise CRISPR directed genomic integration using the GeneWeld method
Depositing lab: Jeffrey Essner. Depositing organization: Iowa State University. Publication: Efficient targeted integration directed by short homology in zebrafish and mammalian cells. Wierson WA, Welker JM, Almeida MP, Mann CM, Webster DA, Torrie ME, Weiss TJ, Kambakam S, Vollbrecht MK, Lan M, McKeighan KC, Levey J, Ming Z, Wehmeier A, Mikelson CS, Haltom JA, Kwan KM, Chien CB, Balciunas D, Ekker SC, Clark KJ, Webber BR, Moriarity BS, Solin SL, Carlson DF, Dobbs DL, McGrail M, Essner J. Elife. 2020 May 15;9. pii: 53968. doi: 10.7554/eLife.53968. PubMed 32412410.
Backbone
  Vector backbone: pK
  Backbone manufacturer: Karl J. Clark
  Backbone size w/o insert (bp): 2856
  Vector type: Synthetic Biology
Growth in bacteria
  Bacterial resistance: Kanamycin, 50 μg/mL
  Growth temperature: 30°C
  Growth strain: NEB Stable
  Copy number: High Copy
Gene/Insert
  Gene/Insert name: gal4/VP16
  Species: D. rerio (zebrafish)
  Insert size (bp): 3940
  Cloning method: Gibson Cloning
  Sequencing primers: 5′ aaaagcaagaaagaaaactagagtgg; 3′ atggctcataacaccccttg
Terms and licenses: Academic/Nonprofit Terms; Industry Terms: Not Available to Industry
Depositor comments: Secondary gene is a cardiac-myosin-light-chain-2 promoter driving NLS-mRFP. Online tools and cloning help available at <www.genesculpt.org/gtaghd/>. gal4-VP16 should be used in conjunction with a UAS expression line. May work in additional species beyond those listed. Please note that some discrepancies were found between Addgene's quality control result and the depositor's provided sequence. The depositor noted that these discrepancies do NOT affect plasmid function.
How to cite: pPRISM-gal4-VP16-cmlc2-mRFP was a gift from Jeffrey Essner (Addgene plasmid # 117781 ; http://n2t.net/addgene:117781 ; RRID:Addgene_117781)
