[The description below was written by a language model from this plasmid's Addgene catalogue record and the feature table of its GenBank file.]
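Description:
pPRISM-gal4-VP16-cmlc2-mRFP is a 6.8 kb circular donor plasmid for precise CRISPR-directed genomic integration by the GeneWeld method, in which short homology arms direct insertion of a cargo cassette at a targeted locus. It is built on the pK backbone and is propagated in E. coli through a high-copy ColE1/pUC-type origin with kanamycin selection (aph(3')-Ia). The record lists zebrafish as the species, and the depositor notes it may also work in other species.

The cargo has two parts. The primary element is a Gal4/VP16 transcriptional activator. The feature table annotates the yeast GAL4 DNA-binding domain, but the VP16 activation portion is not separately annotated, and no dedicated promoter is annotated upstream of it. This is consistent with expression depending on the targeted locus after integration, though the record does not say so explicitly. Immediately upstream sits a lac promoter/operator and lacZ-alpha fragment containing T3 and T7 promoters and M13 primer sites. Its position suggests a site where homology arms are cloned, but the record does not state this; the depositor only points to online design tools for cloning help.

The secondary element is a marker described by the depositor as a cardiac myosin light chain 2 (cmlc2) promoter driving NLS-mRFP. The table shows the SV40 NLS joined to mRFP1, followed by a bGH polyadenylation signal and two SV40 poly(A) signals, but the cmlc2 promoter itself is not annotated. This marker should give nuclear red fluorescence in the heart, presumably allowing carriers of the integration to be recognised.

Integrated Gal4/VP16 is meant to be used with a UAS expression line to drive UAS-linked transgenes. The repository notes some discrepancies between its quality-control sequence and the depositor's sequence, which the depositor says do not affect function.
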