LOCUS       Exported 6796 bp ds-DNA circular SYN 12-MAY-2021
DEFINITION  Donor for precise CRISPR directed genomic integration using the
            GeneWeld method.
ACCESSION   .
VERSION     .
KEYWORDS    pPRISM-gal4-VP16-cmlc2-mRFP
SOURCE      synthetic DNA construct
  ORGANISM  synthetic DNA construct
REFERENCE   1 (bases 1 to 6796)
  AUTHORS   Wierson WA, Welker JM, Almeida MP, Mann CM, Webster DA, Weiss TJ,
            Torrie ME, Vollbrecht MK, Lan M, McKeighan KC, Ming Z, Wehmeier A,
            Mikelson CS, Haltom JA, Kwan KM, Chien CB, Balciunas D, Ekker SC,
            Clark KJ, Webber BR, Moriarity B, Solin SL, Carlson DF, Dobbs DL,
            McGrail M, Essner JJ.
  TITLE     GeneWeld: a method for efficient targeted integration directed by
            short homology
  JOURNAL   bioRxiv 431627
REFERENCE   2 (bases 1 to 6796)
  AUTHORS   .
  TITLE     Direct Submission
  JOURNAL   Exported May 12, 2021 from SnapGene Server 1.1.58
            http://www.snapgene.com
FEATURES             Location/Qualifiers
     source          1..6796
                     /organism="synthetic DNA construct"
                     /mol_type="other DNA"
     primer_bind     224..241
                     /label=L4440
                     /note="L4440 vector, forward primer"
     protein_bind    532..553
                     /label=CAP binding site
                     /bound_moiety="E. coli catabolite activator protein"
                     /note="CAP binding activates transcription in the presence
                     of cAMP."
     promoter        568..598
                     /label=lac promoter
                     /note="promoter for the E. coli lac operon"
     protein_bind    606..622
                     /label=lac operator
                     /bound_moiety="lac repressor encoded by lacI"
                     /note="The lac repressor binds to the lac operator to
                     inhibit transcription in E. coli. This inhibition can be
                     relieved by adding lactose or
                     isopropyl-beta-D-thiogalactopyranoside (IPTG)."
     primer_bind     611..633
                     /label=M13/pUC Reverse
                     /note="In lacZ gene"
     primer_bind     630..646
                     /label=M13 rev
                     /note="common sequencing primer, one of multiple similar
                     variants"
     primer_bind     630..646
                     /label=M13 Reverse
                     /note="In lacZ gene. Also called M13-rev"
     CDS             642..998
                     /codon_start=1
                     /gene="lacZ fragment"
                     /product="LacZ-alpha fragment of beta-galactosidase"
                     /label=lacZ-alpha
                     /translation="MTMITPSAQLTLTKGNKSWRTSRGGPVPNSPYSESYYARSLAVVL
                     QRRDWENPGVTQLNRLAAHPPFASWRNSEEARTDRPSQQLRSLNGEWTCHTSRSHELLS
                     VKASRRRGRKPRSF"
     primer_bind     665..685
                     /label=T3
                     /note="T3 promoter, forward primer"
     promoter        667..685
                     /label=T3 promoter
                     /note="promoter for bacteriophage T3 RNA polymerase"
     promoter        complement(733..751)
                     /label=T7 promoter
                     /note="promoter for bacteriophage T7 RNA polymerase"
     primer_bind     complement(761..778)
                     /label=M13 Forward
                     /note="In lacZ gene. Also called M13-F20 or M13 (-21)
                     Forward"
     primer_bind     complement(761..777)
                     /label=M13 fwd
                     /note="common sequencing primer, one of multiple similar
                     variants"
     primer_bind     complement(770..792)
                     /label=M13/pUC Forward
                     /note="In lacZ gene"
     CDS             1000..1437
                     /codon_start=1
                     /gene="Saccharomyces cerevisiae GAL4 (truncated)"
                     /product="DNA binding domain of the GAL4 transcriptional
                     activator"
                     /label=GAL4 DNA binding domain
                     /translation="KLLSSIEQACDICRLKKLKCSKEKPKCAKCLKNNWECRYSPKTKR
                     SPLTRAHLTEVESRLERLEQLFLLIFPREDLDMILKMDSLQDIKALLTGLFVQDNVNKD
                     AVTDRLASVETDMPLTLRQHRISATSSSEESSNKGQRQLTVS"
     CDS             3413..3433
                     /codon_start=1
                     /product="nuclear localization signal of SV40 (simian virus
                     40) large T antigen"
                     /label=SV40 NLS
                     /translation="PKKKRKV"
     CDS             3437..4114
                     /codon_start=1
                     /product="monomeric derivative of DsRed (Campbell et al.,
                     2002)"
                     /label=mRFP1
                     /note="mammalian codon-optimized"
                     /translation="MASSEDVIKEFMRFKVRMEGSVNGHEFEIEGEGEGRPYEGTQTAK
                     LKVTKGGPLPFAWDILSPQFQYGSKAYVKHPADIPDYLKLSFPEGFKWERVMNFEDGGV
                     VTVTQDSSLQDGEFIYKVKLRGTNFPSDGPVMQKKTMGWEASTERMYPEDGALKGEIKM
                     RLKLKDGGHYDAEVKTTYMAKKPVQLPGAYKTDIKLDITSHNEDYTIVEQYERAEGRHS
                     TGA"
     primer_bind     complement(3567..3585)
                     /label=mCherry-R
                     /note="mCherry, reverse primer"
     primer_bind     3835..3854
                     /label=mCherry-F
                     /note="mCherry, forward primer"
     primer_bind     4029..4052
                     /label=DsRed1-C
                     /note="DsRed1, forward primer"
     polyA_signal    4124..4348
                     /label=bGH poly(A) signal
                     /note="bovine growth hormone polyadenylation signal"
     polyA_signal    4418..4499
                     /label=SV40 poly(A) signal
                     /note="SV40 polyadenylation signal"
     polyA_signal    4623..4704
                     /label=SV40 poly(A) signal
                     /note="SV40 polyadenylation signal"
     promoter        5021..5039
                     /label=T7 promoter
                     /note="promoter for bacteriophage T7 RNA polymerase"
     primer_bind     complement(5315..5334)
                     /label=pENTR-R
                     /note="pENTR vectors, reverse primer"
     CDS             5326..6135
                     /codon_start=1
                     /gene="aph(3')-Ia"
                     /product="aminoglycoside phosphotransferase"
                     /label=KanR
                     /note="confers resistance to kanamycin in bacteria or G418
                     (Geneticin(R)) in eukaryotes"
                     /translation="MSHIQRETSRPRLNSNMDADLYGYKWARDNVGQSGATIYRLYGKP
                     DAPELFLKHGKGSVANDVTDEMVRLNWLTEFMPLPTIKHFIRTPDDAWLLTTAIPGKTA
                     FQVLEEYPDSGENIVDALAVFLRRLHSIPVCNCPFNSDRVFRLAQAQSRMNNGLVDASD
                     FDDERNGWPVEQVWKEMHKLLPFSPDSVVTHGDFSLDNLIFDEGKLIGCIDVGRVGIAD
                     RYQDLAILWNCLGEFSPSLQKRLFQKYGIDNPDMNKLQFHLMLDEFF"
     primer_bind     complement(5393..5412)
                     /label=Kan-R
                     /note="Kanamycin resistance gene, reverse primer"
     rep_origin      6278..70
                     /direction=RIGHT
                     /label=ori
                     /note="high-copy-number ColE1/pMB1/pBR322/pUC origin of
                     replication"
     primer_bind     6767..6786
                     /label=pBR322ori-F
                     /note="pBR322 origin, forward primer"
ORIGIN
        1 cgggtttcgc cacctctgac ttgagcgtcg atttttgtga tgctcgtcag gggggcggag
       61 cctatggaaa aacgccagca acgcggcctt tttacggttc ctggcctttt gctggccttt
      121 tgctcacatg ttctttcctg cgttatcccc tgattctgtg gataaccgta ttaccgcctt
      181 tgagtgagct gataccgctc gccgcagccg aacgaccgag cgcagcgagt cagtgagcga
      241 ggaagcggaa cagatttaaa tggtaccgag cagaggtgta aaaagtactc aaaaatttta
      301 ctcaagtgaa agtacaagta cttagggaaa attttactca attaaaagta aaagtatctg
      361 gctagaatct tacttgagta aaagtaaaaa agtactccat taaaattgta cttgagtatt
      421 aaggaagtaa aagtaaaagc aagaaagaaa actagagtgg tctcccttta gtgagggtca
      481 attgatggga ggcgttcggg ccacagcgga cacgcaggtg cgcaacgcaa ttaatgtgag
      541 ttagctcact cattaggcac cccaggcttt acactttatg cttccggctc gtatgttgtg
      601 tggaattgtg agcggataac aatttcacac aggaaacagc tatgaccatg attacgccaa
      661 gcgcgcaatt aaccctcact aaagggaaca aaagctggag gacctcgagg gggggcccgg
      721 tacccaattc gccctatagt gagtcgtatt acgcgcgctc actggccgtc gttttacaac
      781 gtcgtgactg ggaaaaccct ggcgttaccc aacttaatcg ccttgcagca catccccctt
      841 tcgccagctg gcgtaatagc gaagaggccc gcaccgatcg cccttcccaa cagttgcgca
      901 gcctgaatgg cgaatggacc tgccacactt cccggagcca cgaacttctc tctgttaaag
      961 caagcaggag acgtggaaga aaaccccggt ccttctagaa agctactgtc ttctatcgaa
     1021 caagcatgcg atatttgccg acttaaaaag ctcaagtgct ccaaagaaaa accgaagtgc
     1081 gccaagtgtc tgaagaacaa ctgggagtgt cgctactctc ccaaaaccaa aaggtctccg
     1141 ctgactaggg cacatctgac agaagtggaa tcaaggctag aaagactgga acagctattt
     1201 ctactgattt ttcctcgaga agaccttgac atgattttga aaatggattc tttacaggat
     1261 ataaaagcat tgttaacagg attatttgta caagataatg tgaataaaga tgccgtcaca
     1321 gatagattgg cttcagtgga gactgatatg cctctaacat tgagacagca tagaataagt
     1381 gcgacatcat catcggaaga gagtagtaac aaaggtcaaa gacagttgac tgtatcgtcg
     1441 aggtcgaccc cgggaataca gatctctcga gccgcccccc cgaccgatgt cagcctgggg
     1501 gacgagctcc acttagacgg cgaggacgtg gcgatggcgc atgccgacgc gctagacgat
     1561 ttcgatctgg acatgttggg ggacggggat tccccgggtc cgggatttac cccccacgac
     1621 tccgccccct acggcgctct ggatatgtaa aactagtaat taagtctcag ccaccgttaa
     1681 ctgaacatgt caaaacctgt ggagactgtt gagatttgat gttctgaaaa gataaagcct
     1741 ataaataaaa tgttgcccaa atttcctgcc tgatgttttt ctttgtcttt gctacatggc
     1801 tttgctgctc ggatcggctc actctgtgta tgccacgttc actttgtact ctccttctca
     1861 cggtaggttt attattttta gatgtgcagt tagtttctgt gaaataacac accacacact
     1921 gatattgtct gtgcattgac ttggtgagtg cacattgttt ttgatcttga catatttata
     1981 tttgattgat caggtgaact gtgtgaatct aaagtgctcc atacagatgt tctgcattga
     2041 aaatattctc attttattag tggaagtgag tgtatgccac atccaatcaa tttcagcaaa
     2101 caccccagta tgatttaatg caaaaaaatg aaggtatcaa acacgcatta ctactttgca
     2161 gttaaatatt taacatttat tccaacacga aaaaaagcag taaataacac tttgacaaac
     2221 acgtcaggac atcttatttt tgtcaccctc acaggcaatt tagtataata tattatatat
     2281 atatatatat catataataa tattcagtat aatatatata tatatatcat attataatat
     2341 tcagtataat ataaaacaca aacacatata tgtataatat aatataacat ttttatttat
     2401 tgagatgcct ctatggaccg tgttataaga agtaaagatc aggagaagta aacatgaagt
     2461 gtaattatga atactgatgt taaattaagc tatgatgagt tttcactgtt aatttaccat
     2521 ctcaattaaa tgttgatgcc tccatgacca agttaagcag atgagactga ggacaactgt
     2581 agaagacaag atgttcactt tgctgaatat agctggcttg acagttatct atgactctat
     2641 aaatatatat atattttttt tttataaaat gatttattta taactatata tccatttctc
     2701 agacaggtgc ttcatatccc tcactcccgt agctgtccat gctggatctg tccccgttgt
     2761 ttttaaaaag ctaaataagt tattaacatg actgcatcca gcgagccaaa cctgtctggt
     2821 gtacagctac cagagaagct tgagatccta gtcaccggcg gcattcatcc atccttttca
     2881 tccctcaaat ctctcattca cgtccccctc cccatctgca cactttatct cattttccac
     2941 cctgctggaa tctgagcact tgtgcagtta tcagggctcc tgtatttagg aggctctggg
     3001 tgtccatgta ggggacgaac agaaacactg cagaccttta tagaagaaca aatgataaga
     3061 gtcctcatac ataaagactc cattagaaac gtcagtgacc caggagccca gaccaacagc
     3121 aaagcagaca gtgaaggatc cacagcctga ctaactcgac aaaccccccc aaacctaagg
     3181 tgagttgatc tttaagcttt ttacattttc agctcgcata tatcaattcg cgcgcattgt
     3241 cacactagca cccactagcg gtcagactgc agattgcagc acgaaacagg aagctgactc
     3301 cacatggtca catgctcact gaagtgttga cttccctgac agctgtgcac tttctaaacc
     3361 ggttttctca ttcatttaca gttcagccgg aattcacctc gagaccatgg ctccaaagaa
     3421 gaagcgtaag gtaaccatgg cctcctccga ggacgtcatc aaggagttca tgcgcttcaa
     3481 ggtgcgcatg gagggctccg tgaacggcca cgagttcgag atcgagggcg agggcgaggg
     3541 ccgcccctac gagggcaccc agaccgccaa gctgaaggtg accaagggcg gccccctgcc
     3601 cttcgcctgg gacatcctgt cccctcagtt ccagtacggc tccaaggcct acgtgaagca
     3661 ccccgccgac atccccgact acttgaagct gtccttcccc gagggcttca agtgggagcg
     3721 cgtgatgaac ttcgaggacg gcggcgtggt gaccgtgacc caggactcct ccctgcagga
     3781 cggcgagttc atctacaagg tgaagctgcg cggcaccaac ttcccctccg acggccccgt
     3841 aatgcagaag aagaccatgg gctgggaggc ctccaccgag cggatgtacc ccgaggacgg
     3901 cgccctgaag ggcgagatca agatgaggct gaagctgaag gacggcggcc actacgacgc
     3961 cgaggtcaag accacctaca tggccaagaa gcccgtgcag ctgcccggcg cctacaagac
     4021 cgacatcaag ctggacatca cctcccacaa cgaggactac accatcgtgg aacagtacga
     4081 gcgcgccgag ggccgccact ccaccggcgc ctaaagctgt gatctgtgcc ttctagttgc
     4141 cagccatctg ttgtttgccc ctcccccgtg ccttccttga ccctggaagg tgccactccc
     4201 actgtccttt cctaataaaa tgaggaaatt gcatcgcatt gtctgagtag gtgtcattct
     4261 attctggggg gtggggtggg gcaggacagc aagggggagg attgggaaga caatagcagg
     4321 catgctgggg atgcggtggg ctctatggct tctgaggcgg aaagaaccaa agggcgaatt
     4381 aattcattga tgagtttgga caaaccacaa ctagaatgca gtgaaaaaaa tgctttattt
     4441 gtgaaatttg tgatgctatt gctttatttg taaccattat aagctgcaat aaacaagtta
     4501 acaacaacaa ttgcattcat tttatgtttc aggttcaggg ggaggtgtgg gaggtttttt
     4561 aaagcaagta aaacctctac aaatgtggtc attgatgagt ttggacaaac cacaactaga
     4621 atgcagtgaa aaaaatgctt tatttgtgaa atttgtgatg ctattgcttt atttgtaacc
     4681 attataagct gcaataaaca agttaacaac aacaattgca ttcattttat gtttcaggtt
     4741 cagggggagg tgtgggaggt tttttaaagc aagtaaaacc tctacaaatg tggtcattca
     4801 gatcaattaa ccctcacccg ggctagcgat gcatgggagc tctgacgtac gttgtctagc
     4861 aaggaagtga agagctatcc ggatatatat gtatgttatc ataactgtac tggctatgtc
     4921 aggtggtaat gactgtaacg ttacgttact cgttgtaggc acgacattga atatgctctt
     4981 ctccgctgtg gcccgaacgc ctcccgctag cgatgggatc taatacgact cactataggg
     5041 agaccaaggg aaaatagaat gaagtgatct ccaaaaaata agtacttttt gactgtaaat
     5101 aaaattgtaa ggagtaaaaa gtactttttt ttctaaaaaa atgtaattaa gtaaaagtaa
     5161 aagtattgat ttttaattgt actcaagtaa agtaaaaatc cccaaaaata atacttaagt
     5221 acagtaatca agtaaaatta ctcaagtact ttacacctct gggatccagc tgcatcatga
     5281 acaataaaac tgtctgctta cataaacagt aatacaaggg gtgttatgag ccatattcaa
     5341 cgggaaacgt cgaggccgcg attaaattcc aacatggatg ctgatttata tgggtataaa
     5401 tgggctcgcg ataatgtcgg gcaatcaggt gcgacaatct atcgcttgta tgggaagccc
     5461 gatgcgccag agttgtttct gaaacatggc aaaggtagcg ttgccaatga tgttacagat
     5521 gagatggtca gactaaactg gctgacggaa tttatgcctc ttccgaccat caagcatttt
     5581 atccgtactc ctgatgatgc atggttactc accactgcga tccccggaaa aacagcattc
     5641 caggtattag aagaatatcc tgattcaggt gaaaatattg ttgatgcgct ggcagtgttc
     5701 ctgcgccggt tgcattcgat tcctgtttgt aattgtcctt ttaacagcga tcgcgtattt
     5761 cgtctcgctc aggcgcaatc acgaatgaat aacggtttgg ttgatgcgag tgattttgat
     5821 gacgagcgta atggctggcc tgttgaacaa gtctggaaag aaatgcataa acttttgcca
     5881 ttctcaccgg attcagtcgt cactcatggt gatttctcac ttgataacct tatttttgac
     5941 gaggggaaat taataggttg tattgatgtt ggacgagtcg gaatcgcaga ccgataccag
     6001 gatcttgcca tcctatggaa ctgcctcggt gagttttctc cttcattaca gaaacggctt
     6061 tttcaaaaat atggtattga taatcctgat atgaataaat tgcagtttca tttgatgctc
     6121 gatgagtttt tctaatcaga attggttaat tggttgtaac actggcaaaa aggatctagg
     6181 tgaagatcct ttttgataat ctcatgacca aaatccctta acgtgagttt tcgttccact
     6241 gagcgtcaga ccccgtagaa aagatcaaag gatcttcttg agatcctttt tttctgcgcg
     6301 taatctgctg cttgcaaaca aaaaaaccac cgctaccagc ggtggtttgt ttgccggatc
     6361 aagagctacc aactcttttt ccgaaggtaa ctggcttcag cagagcgcag ataccaaata
     6421 ctgttcttct agtgtagccg tagttaggcc accacttcaa gaactctgta gcaccgccta
     6481 catacctcgc tctgctaatc ctgttaccag tggctgctgc cagtggcgat aagtcgtgtc
     6541 ttaccgggtt ggactcaaga cgatagttac cggataaggc gcagcggtcg ggctgaacgg
     6601 ggggttcgtg cacacagccc agcttggagc gaacgaccta caccgaactg agatacctac
     6661 agcgtgagct atgagaaagc gccacggttc ccgaagggag aaaggcggac aggtatccgg
     6721 taagcggcag ggtcggaaca ggagagcgca cgagggagct tccaggggga aacgcctggt
     6781 atctttatag tcctgt
//
