>Addgene plasmid #117781 | pPRISM-gal4-VP16-cmlc2-mRFP | depositor partial sequence | sequence record 222296 | Backbone
TGAAGAGCTATCCGGATATATATGTATGTTATCATAACTGTACTGGCTATGTCAGGTGGTAATGACTGTA
ACGTTACGTTACTCGTTGTAGGCACGACATTGAATATGCTCTTCTCCGCTGTGGCCCGAACGCCTCCCGC
TAGCGATGGGATCTAATACGACTCACTATAGGGAGACCAAGGGAAAATAGAATGAAGTGATCTCCAAAAA
ATAAGTACTTTTTGACTGTAAATAAAATTGTAAGGAGTAAAAAGTACTTTTTTTTCTAAAAAAATGTAAT
TAAGTAAAAGTAAAAGTATTGATTTTTAATTGTACTCAAGTAAAGTAAAAATCCCCAAAAATAATACTTA
AGTACAGTAATCAAGTAAAATTACTCAAGTACTTTACACCTCTGGGATCCAGCTGCATCATGAACAATAA
AACTGTCTGCTTACATAAACAGTAATACAAGGGGTGTTATGAGCCATATTCAACGGGAAACGTCGAGGCC
GCGATTAAATTCCAACATGGATGCTGATTTATATGGGTATAAATGGGCTCGCGATAATGTCGGGCAATCA
GGTGCGACAATCTATCGCTTGTATGGGAAGCCCGATGCGCCAGAGTTGTTTCTGAAACATGGCAAAGGTA
GCGTTGCCAATGATGTTACAGATGAGATGGTCAGACTAAACTGGCTGACGGAATTTATGCCTCTTCCGAC
CATCAAGCATTTTATCCGTACTCCTGATGATGCATGGTTACTCACCACTGCGATCCCCGGAAAAACAGCA
TTCCAGGTATTAGAAGAATATCCTGATTCAGGTGAAAATATTGTTGATGCGCTGGCAGTGTTCCTGCGCC
GGTTGCATTCGATTCCTGTTTGTAATTGTCCTTTTAACAGCGATCGCGTATTTCGTCTCGCTCAGGCGCA
ATCACGAATGAATAACGGTTTGGTTGATGCGAGTGATTTTGATGACGAGCGTAATGGCTGGCCTGTTGAA
CAAGTCTGGAAAGAAATGCATAAACTTTTGCCATTCTCACCGGATTCAGTCGTCACTCATGGTGATTTCT
CACTTGATAACCTTATTTTTGACGAGGGGAAATTAATAGGTTGTATTGATGTTGGACGAGTCGGAATCGC
AGACCGATACCAGGATCTTGCCATCCTATGGAACTGCCTCGGTGAGTTTTCTCCTTCATTACAGAAACGG
CTTTTTCAAAAATATGGTATTGATAATCCTGATATGAATAAATTGCAGTTTCATTTGATGCTCGATGAGT
TTTTCTAATCAGAATTGGTTAATTGGTTGTAACACTGGCAAAAAGGATCTAGGTGAAGATCCTTTTTGAT
AATCTCATGACCAAAATCCCTTAACGTGAGTTTTCGTTCCACTGAGCGTCAGACCCCGTAGAAAAGATCA
AAGGATCTTCTTGAGATCCTTTTTTTCTGCGCGTAATCTGCTGCTTGCAAACAAAAAAACCACCGCTACC
AGCGGTGGTTTGTTTGCCGGATCAAGAGCTACCAACTCTTTTTCCGAAGGTAACTGGCTTCAGCAGAGCG
CAGATACCAAATACTGTTCTTCTAGTGTAGCCGTAGTTAGGCCACCACTTCAAGAACTCTGTAGCACCGC
CTACATACCTCGCTCTGCTAATCCTGTTACCAGTGGCTGCTGCCAGTGGCGATAAGTCGTGTCTTACCGG
GTTGGACTCAAGACGATAGTTACCGGATAAGGCGCAGCGGTCGGGCTGAACGGGGGGTTCGTGCACACAG
CCCAGCTTGGAGCGAACGACCTACACCGAACTGAGATACCTACAGCGTGAGCTATGAGAAAGCGCCACGG
TTCCCGAAGGGAGAAAGGCGGACAGGTATCCGGTAAGCGGCAGGGTCGGAACAGGAGAGCGCACGAGGGA
GCTTCCAGGGGGAAACGCCTGGTATCTTTATAGTCCTGTCGGGTTTCGCCACCTCTGACTTGAGCGTCGA
TTTTTGTGATGCTCGTCAGGGGGGCGGAGCCTATGGAAAAACGCCAGCAACGCGGCCTTTTTACGGTTCC
TGGCCTTTTGCTGGCCTTTTGCTCACATGTTCTTTCCTGCGTTATCCCCTGATTCTGTGGATAACCGTAT
TACCGCCTTTGAGTGAGCTGATACCGCTCGCCGCAGCCGAACGACCGAGCGCAGCGAGTCAGTGAGCGAG
GAAGCGGAACAGATTTAAATGGTACCGAGCAGAGGTGTAAAAAGTACTCAAAAATTTTACTCAAGTGAAA
GTACAAGTACTTAGGGAAAATTTTACTCAATTAAAAGTAAAAGTATCTGGCTAGAATCTTACTTGAGTAA
AAGTAAAAAAGTACTCCATTAAAATTGTACTTGAGTATTAAGGAAGTAAAAGTAAAAGCAAGAAAGAAAA
CTAGAGTGGTCTCCCTTTAGTGAGGGTCAATTGATGGGAGGCGTTCGGGCCACAGCGGACACGCAGGTGC
GCAACGCAATTAATGTGAGTTAGCTCACTCATTAGGCACCCCAGGCTTTACACTTTATGCTTCCGGCTCG
TATGTTGTGTGGAATTGTGAGCGGATAACAATTTCACACAGGAAACAGCTATGACCATGATTACGCCAAG
CGCGCAATTAACCCTCACTAAAGGGAACAAAAGCTGGAGGACCTCGAGGGGGGGCCCGGTACCCAATTCG
CCCTATAGTGAGTCGTATTACGCGCGCTCACTGGCCGTCGTTTTACAACGTCGTGACTGGGAAAACCCTG
GCGTTACCCAACTTAATCGCCTTGCAGCACATCCCCCTTTCGCCAGCTGGCGTAATAGCGAAGAGGCCCG
CACCGATCGCCCTTCCCAACAGTTGCGCAGCCTGAATGGCGAATGGACCTGCCACA
