>Addgene plasmid #117781 | pPRISM-gal4-VP16-cmlc2-mRFP | depositor partial sequence | sequence record 222297 | Insert
CTTCCCGGAGCCACGAACTTCTCTCTGTTAAAGCAAGCAGGAGACGTGGAAGAAAACCCCGGTCCTTCTA
GAAAGCTACTGTCTTCTATCGAACAAGCATGCGATATTTGCCGACTTAAAAAGCTCAAGTGCTCCAAAGA
AAAACCGAAGTGCGCCAAGTGTCTGAAGAACAACTGGGAGTGTCGCTACTCTCCCAAAACCAAAAGGTCT
CCGCTGACTAGGGCACATCTGACAGAAGTGGAATCAAGGCTAGAAAGACTGGAACAGCTATTTCTACTGA
TTTTTCCTCGAGAAGACCTTGACATGATTTTGAAAATGGATTCTTTACAGGATATAAAAGCATTGTTAAC
AGGATTATTTGTACAAGATAATGTGAATAAAGATGCCGTCACAGATAGATTGGCTTCAGTGGAGACTGAT
ATGCCTCTAACATTGAGACAGCATAGAATAAGTGCGACATCATCATCGGAAGAGAGTAGTAACAAAGGTC
AAAGACAGTTGACTGTATCGTCGAGGTCGACCCCGGGAATACAGATCTCTCGAGCCGCCCCCCCGACCGA
TGTCAGCCTGGGGGACGAGCTCCACTTAGACGGCGAGGACGTGGCGATGGCGCATGCCGACGCGCTAGAC
GATTTCGATCTGGACATGTTGGGGGACGGGGATTCCCCGGGTCCGGGATTTACCCCCCACGACTCCGCCC
CCTACGGCGCTCTGGATATGTAAAACTAGTAATTAAGTCTCAGCCACCGTTAACTGAACATGTCAAAACC
TGTGGAGACTGTTGAGATTTGATGTTCTGAAAAGATAAAGCCTATAAATAAAATGTTGCCCAAATTTCCT
GCCTGATGTTTTTCTTTGTCTTTGCTACATGGCTTTGCTGCTCGGATCGGCTCACTCTGTGTATGCCACG
TTCACTTTGTACTCTCCTTCTCACGGTAGGTTTATTATTTTTAGATGTGCAGTTAGTTTCTGTGAAATAA
CACACCACACACTGATATTGTCTGTGCATTGACTTGGTGAGTGCACATTGTTTTTGATCTTGACATATTT
ATATTTGATTGATCAGGTGAACTGTGTGAATCTAAAGTGCTCCATACAGATGTTCTGCATTGAAAATATT
CTCATTTTATTAGTGGAAGTGAGTGTATGCCACATCCAATCAATTTCAGCAAACACCCCAGTATGATTTA
ATGCAAAAAAATGAAGGTATCAAACACGCATTACTACTTTGCAGTTAAATATTTAACATTTATTCCAACA
CGAAAAAAAGCAGTAAATAACACTTTGACAAACACGTCAGGACATCTTATTTTTGTCACCCTCACAGGCA
ATTTAGTATAATATATTATATATATATATATATCATATAATAATATTCAGTATAATATATATATATATAT
CATATTATAATATTCAGTATAATATAAAACACAAACACATATATGTATAATATAATATAACATTTTTATT
TATTGAGATGCCTCTATGGACCGTGTTATAAGAAGTAAAGATCAGGAGAAGTAAACATGAAGTGTAATTA
TGAATACTGATGTTAAATTAAGCTATGATGAGTTTTCACTGTTAATTTACCATCTCAATTAAATGTTGAT
GCCTCCATGACCAAGTTAAGCAGATGAGACTGAGACAACTGTAGAAGACAAGATGTTCACTTTGCTGAAT
ATAGCTGGCTTGACAGTTATCTATGACTCTATAAATATATATATATTTTTTTTTTTATAAAATGATTTAT
TTATAACTATATATCCATTTCTCAGACAGGTGCTTCATATCCCTCACTCCCGTAGCTGTCCATGCTGGAT
CTGTCCCCGTTGTTTTTAAAAAGCTAAATAAGTTATTAACATGACTGCATCCAGCGAGCCAAACCTGTCT
GGTGTACAGCTACCAGAGAAGCTTGAGATCCTAGTCACCGGCGGCATTCATCCATCCTTTTCATCCCTCA
AATCTCTCATTCACGTCCCCCTCCCCATCTGCACACTTTATCTCATTTTCCACCCTGCTGGAATCTGAGC
ACTTGTGCAGTTATCAGGGCTCCTGTATTTAGGAGGCTCTGGGTGTCCATGTAGGGGACGAACAGAAACA
CTGCAGACCTTTATAGAAGAACAAATGATAAGAGTCCTCATACATAAAGACTCCATTAGAAACGTCAGTG
ACCCAGGAGCCCAGACCAACAGCAAAGCAGACAGTGAAGGATCCACAGCCTGACTAACTCGACAAACCCC
CCCAAACCTAAGGTGAGTTGATCTTTAAGCTTTTTACATTTTCAGCTCGCATATATCAATTCGCGCGCAT
TGTCACACTAGCACCCACTAGCGGTCAGACTGCAGATTGCAGCACGAAACAGGAAGCTGACTCCACATGG
TCACATGCTCACTGAAGTGTTGACTTCCCTGACAGCTGTGCACTTTCTAAACCGGTTTTCTCATTCATTT
ACAGTTCAGCCGGAATTCACCTCGAGACCATGGCTCCAAAGAAGAAGCGTAAGGTAACCATGGCCTCCTC
CGAGGACGTCATCAAGGAGTTCATGCGCTTCAAGGTGCGCATGGAGGGCTCCGTGAACGGCCACGAGTTC
GAGATCGAGGGCGAGGGCGAGGGCCGCCCCTACGAGGGCACCCAGACCGCCAAGCTGAAGGTGACCAAGG
GCGGCCCCCTGCCCTTCGCCTGGGACATCCTGTCCCCTCAGTTCCAGTACGGCTCCAAGGCCTACGTGAA
GCACCCCGCCGACATCCCCGACTACTTGAAGCTGTCCTTCCCCGAGGGCTTCAAGTGGGAGCGCGTGATG
AACTTCGAGGACGGCGGCGTGGTGACCGTGACCCAGGACTCCTCCCTGCAGGACGGCGAGTTCATCTACA
AGGTGAAGCTGCGCGGCACCAACTTCCCCTCCGACGGCCCCGTAATGCAGAAGAAGACCATGGGCTGGGA
GGCCTCCACCGAGCGGATGTACCCCGAGGACGGCGCCCTGAAGGGCGAGATCAAGATGAGGCTGAAGCTG
AAGGACGGCGGCCACTACGACGCCGAGGTCAAGACCACCTACATGGCCAAGAAGCCCGTGCAGCTGCCCG
GCGCCTACAAGACCGACATCAAGCTGGACATCACCTCCCACAACGAGGACTACACCATCGTGGAACAGTA
CGAGCGCGCCGAGGGCCGCCACTCCACCGGCGCCTAAAGCTGAGATCTGTGCCTTCTAGTTGCCAGCCAT
CTGTTGTTTGCCCCTCCCCCGTGCCTTCCTTGACCCTGGAAGGTGCCACTCCCACTGTCCTTTCCTAATA
AAATGAGGAAATTGCATCGCATTGTCTGAGTAGGTGTCATTCTATTCTGGGGGGTGGGGTGGGGCAGGAC
AGCAAGGGGGAGGATTGGGAAGACAATAGCAGGCATGCTGGGGATGCGGTGGGCTCTATGGCTTCTGAGG
CGGAAAGAACCAAAGGGCGAATTAATTCATTGATGAGTTTGGACAAACCACAACTAGAATGCAGTGAAAA
AAATGCTTTATTTGTGAAATTTGTGATGCTATTGCTTTATTTGTAACCATTATAAGCTGCAATAAACAAG
TTAACAACAACAATTGCATTCATTTTATGTTTCAGGTTCAGGGGGAGGTGTGGGAGGTTTTTTAAAGCAA
GTAAAACCTCTACAAATGTGGTCATTGATGAGTTTGGACAAACCACAACTAGAATGCAGTGAAAAAAATG
CTTTATTTGTGAAATTTGTGATGCTATTGCTTTATTTGTAACCATTATAAGCTGCAATAAACAAGTTAAC
AACAACAATTGCATTCATTTTATGTTTCAGGTTCAGGGGGAGGTGTGGGAGGTTTTTTAAAGCAAGTAAA
ACCTCTACAAATGTGGTCATTCAGATCAATTAACCCTCACCCGGGCTAGCGATGCATGGGAGCTCTGACG
TACGTTGTCTAGCAAGGAAG
